Addgene plasmid #134247: HP138-neo
Purpose: Cas9 in a transposon array under a Tet inducible promoter. For making inducible Cas9 cell lines. Neo/G418 selection
Depositing lab: Iain Cheeseman. Publication: The CENP-L-N Complex Forms a Critical Node in an Integrated Meshwork of Interactions at the Centromere-Kinetochore Interface. McKinley KL, Sekulic N, Guo LY, Tsinman T, Black BE, Cheeseman IM. Mol Cell. 2015 Dec 17;60(6):886-98. doi: 10.1016/j.molcel.2015.10.027. Epub 2015 Nov 19. PubMed 26698661.
Backbone
  Vector backbone: unknown
  Vector type: CRISPR
  Selectable markers: Neomycin (select with G418)
Growth in bacteria
  Bacterial resistance: Ampicillin, 100 μg/mL
  Growth temperature: 37°C
  Growth strain: DH5alpha
  Copy number: High Copy
Gene/Insert
  Gene/Insert name: Contains Cas9
  Species: Other
  Cloning method: Unknown
Terms and licenses: Academic/Nonprofit Terms; Industry Terms: Not Available to Industry
How to cite: HP138-neo was a gift from Iain Cheeseman (Addgene plasmid # 134247 ; http://n2t.net/addgene:134247 ; RRID:Addgene_134247)
