[The description below was written by a language model from this plasmid's Addgene catalogue record and pLannotate feature annotations shown in this document.]
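Description:
HP138-neo is a roughly 12 kb mammalian CRISPR plasmid designed for making cell lines with doxycycline-inducible Cas9 by transposon-mediated integration. The catalogue lists the backbone as unknown. The annotated bacterial portion is pUC-like, with a high-copy ColE1/pMB1-type origin, an f1 origin, β-lactamase for ampicillin selection in E. coli, and remnants of the lac promoter/operator and lacZα region. The record describes the cargo as lying within a transposon array, but the automated annotation does not call any transposon terminal repeats and the transposon system is not named. The short hits to lambda portal protein B on either side of the cargo are probably incidental matches rather than functional elements.

The payload is an all-in-one Tet-On arrangement made of two units in the same orientation. In the first, a TRE3G Tet-responsive promoter drives Streptococcus pyogenes Cas9, terminated by the HSV TK polyadenylation signal. In the second, a composite constitutive promoter (the EF-1α core promoter joined to a truncated HTLV-1 5' LTR segment) drives a reverse tetracycline transactivator (an rtTA3-like coding sequence with VP16-derived minimal activation domains), followed by a neomycin phosphotransferase gene and an SV40 polyadenylation signal. NeoR is flanked by short puromycin-resistance fragments, which suggests it replaced a puromycin marker in a parental construct. How it is linked to the transactivator is not annotated.

Stable integrants are selected with G418 and constitutively produce the transactivator, which activates TRE3G and Cas9 expression only when doxycycline is added. No guide RNA cassette is annotated, so guides would have to be supplied separately. The depositor and repository sequence records carry the same set of features and differ in length by only a few nucleotides.
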