Features (pLannotate 1.2.2; 24 found; start..end, strand, type, name):
      1..105     -  promoter       AmpR promoter: bla
    158..586     -  rep_origin     f1 ori (sequence partly withheld): f1 bacteriophage origin of replication; arrow indicates direction of (+) strand synthesis
    591..746     -  CDS            lacZα (fragment): LacZα fragment of β-galactosidase; lacZ fragment
    748..867     +  CDS            B (fragment): PORTL_LAMBD - Experimental evidence at protein level: Swiss-Prot protein existence level 1. Forms the portal vertex of the capsid (PubMed:6228056, PubMed:6232391). This portal plays critical roles in head assembly, genome packaging, neck/tail attachment, and genome ejection (Probable). The portal protein multimerizes as a single ring-shaped homododecamer arranged around a central channel (PubMed:6232391). Binds to the terminase subunits to form the packaging machine (PubMed:7799432). From Escherichia phage lambda (Bacteriophage lambda).
   1364..1739    +  promoter       TRE3G promoter: 3rd-generation Tet-responsive promoter that can be activated by binding of Tet-On® 3G
   1772..5875    +  CDS            cas9: CAS9_STRP1 - Also known as csn1 From Streptococcus pyogenes serotype M1.
   6007..6055    +  polyA_signal   HSV TK poly(A) signal: herpes simplex virus thymidine kinase polyadenylation signal (Cole and Stacy, 1985)
   6286..6497    +  promoter       EF-1α core promoter: core promoter for human elongation factor EF-1α
   6510..6778    +  LTR            5' LTR (truncated): truncated 5' long terminal repeat (LTR) from human T-cell leukemia virus (HTLV) type 1
   6812..7509    +  CDS            rtTA3 (fragment): reverse tetracycline transactivator 3 activates expression from Tet-responsive promoters in the presence of doxycycline
   7439..7549    +  CDS            VP48: 3 tandem repeats of the minimal activation domain of herpes simplex virus VP16 (Cheng et al., 2013)
   7616..7663    +  CDS            PuroR (fragment): puromycin N-acetyltransferase; pac from Streptomyces alboniger; confers resistance to puromycin
   7664..8467    +  CDS            NeoR/KanR: aminoglycoside phosphotransferase from Tn5; aph(3')-II (or nptII); confers resistance to neomycin, kanamycin, and G418 (Geneticin®)
   8468..8527    +  CDS            PuroR (fragment): puromycin N-acetyltransferase; pac from Streptomyces alboniger; confers resistance to puromycin
   8534..8561    +  misc_feature   WPRE (fragment): woodchuck hepatitis virus posttranscriptional regulatory element
   8566..8687    +  polyA_signal   SV40 poly(A) signal: SV40 polyadenylation signal
   8705..8796    +  ncRNA          G-CSF SLDE: Accession: RF00183 - G-CSF factor stem-loop destabilising element (SLDE)
   9493..9960    +  CDS            B (fragment): PORTL_LAMBD - Experimental evidence at protein level: Swiss-Prot protein existence level 1. Forms the portal vertex of the capsid (PubMed:6228056, PubMed:6232391). This portal plays critical roles in head assembly, genome packaging, neck/tail attachment, and genome ejection (Probable). The portal protein multimerizes as a single ring-shaped homododecamer arranged around a central channel (PubMed:6232391). Binds to the terminase subunits to form the packaging machine (PubMed:7799432). From Escherichia phage lambda (Bacteriophage lambda).
   9996..10018   -  protein_bind   lac operator (fragment): The lac repressor binds to the lac operator to inhibit transcription in E. coli. This inhibition can be relieved by adding lactose or isopropyl-β-D-thiogalactopyranoside (IPTG). lac repressor encoded by lacI
  10022..10052   -  promoter       lac promoter: promoter for the E. coli lac operon
  10067..10088   -  protein_bind   CAP binding site: CAP binding activates transcription in the presence of cAMP. E. coli catabolite activator protein
  10101..10193   -  CDS            lacI (fragment): lac repressor; lacI; The lac repressor binds to the lac operator to inhibit transcription in E. coli. This inhibition can be relieved by adding lactose or isopropyl-β-D-thiogalactopyranoside (IPTG).
  10376..10964   -  rep_origin     ori: high-copy-number ColE1/pMB1/pBR322/pUC origin of replication
  11135..11995   -  CDS            AmpR: β-lactamase; bla; confers resistance to ampicillin, carbenicillin, and related antibiotics
>Addgene plasmid #134247 | HP138-neo | depositor full sequence | sequence record 258087 | Full Sequence
ACTCTTCCTTTTTCAATATTATTGAAGCATTTATCAGGGTTATTGTCTCATGAGCGGATACATATTTGAA
TGTATTTAGAAAAATAAACAAATAGGGGTTCCGCGCACATTTCCCCGAAAAGTGCCACCTAAATTGTAAG
CGTTAATATTTTGTTAAAATTCGCGTTAAATTTTTGTTAAATCAGCTCATTTTTTAACCAATAGGCCGAA
ATCGGCAAAATCCCTTATAAATCAAAAGAATAGACCGAGATAGGGT
[37 nt withheld, positions 257-293]
AAAGAACGTGGACTCCAACGTCAAAGG
[49 nt withheld, positions 321-369]
T
[91 nt withheld, positions 371-461]
G
[124 nt withheld, positions 463-586]
CCCATTCGCCATTCAGGCTGCGCAACTGTTGGGAAGGGCGATCGGTGCGGGCCTCTTCGCTATTACGCCA
GCTGGCGAAAGGGGGATGTGCTGCAAGGCGATTAAGTTGGGTAACGCCAGGGTTTTCCCAGTCACGACGT
TGTAAAACGACGGCCAGTGAGCGCGCCTCGTTCATTCACGTTTTTGAACCCGTGGAGGACGGGCAGACTC
GCGGTGCAAATGTGTTTTACAGCGTGATGGAGCAGATGAAGATGCTCGACACGCTGCAGAACACGCAGCT
AGATTAACCCTAGAAAGATAATCATATTGTGACGTACGTTAAAGATAATCATGCGTAAAATTGACGCATG
TGTTTTATCGGTCTGTATATCGAGGTTTATTTATTAATTTGAATAGATATTAAGTTTTATTATATTTACA
CTTACATACTAATAATAAATTCAACAAACAATTTATTTATGTTTATTTATTTATTAAAAAAAAACAAAAA
CTCAAAATTTCTTCTATAAAGTAACAAAACTTTTATGAGGGACAGCCCCCCCCCAAAGCCCCCAGGGATG
TAATTACGTCCCTCCCCCGCTAGGGGGCAGCAGCGAGCCGCCCGGGGCTCCGCTCCGGTCCGGCGCTCCC
CCCGCATCCCCGAGCCGGCAGCGTGCGGGGACAGCCCGGGCACGGGGAAGGTGGCACGGGATCGCTTTCC
TCTGAACGCTTCTCGCTGCTCTTTGAGCCTGCAGACACCTGGGGGGATACGGGGAAAAGGCCTCCACGGC
CACTAGTTTTACTCCCTATCAGTGATAGAGAACGTATGAAGAGTTTACTCCCTATCAGTGATAGAGAACG
TATGCAGACTTTACTCCCTATCAGTGATAGAGAACGTATAAGGAGTTTACTCCCTATCAGTGATAGAGAA
CGTATGACCAGTTTACTCCCTATCAGTGATAGAGAACGTATCTACAGTTTACTCCCTATCAGTGATAGAG
AACGTATATCCAGTTTACTCCCTATCAGTGATAGAGAACGTATAAGCTTTAGGCGTGTACGGTGGGCGCC
TATAAAAGCAGAGCTCGTTTAGTGAACCGTCAGATCGCCTGGAGCAATTCCACAACACTTTTGTCTTATA
CCAACTTTCCGTACCACTTCCTACCCTCGTAAAGGTCTAGAGCTAGCGAATTCGAATTTGCCACCATGGA
CAAGAAGTACTCCATTGGGCTCGATATCGGCACAAACAGCGTCGGCTGGGCCGTCATTACGGACGAGTAC
AAGGTGCCGAGCAAAAAATTCAAAGTTCTGGGCAATACCGATCGCCACAGCATAAAGAAGAACCTCATTG
GCGCCCTCCTGTTCGACTCCGGGGAGACGGCCGAAGCCACGCGGCTCAAAAGAACAGCACGGCGCAGATA
TACCCGCAGAAAGAATCGGATCTGCTACCTGCAGGAGATCTTTAGTAATGAGATGGCTAAGGTGGATGAC
TCTTTCTTCCATAGGCTGGAGGAGTCCTTTTTGGTGGAGGAGGATAAAAAGCACGAGCGCCACCCAATCT
TTGGCAATATCGTGGACGAGGTGGCGTACCATGAAAAGTACCCAACCATATATCATCTGAGGAAGAAGCT
TGTAGACAGTACTGATAAGGCTGACTTGCGGTTGATCTATCTCGCGCTGGCGCATATGATCAAATTTCGG
GGACACTTCCTCATCGAGGGGGACCTGAACCCAGACAACAGCGATGTCGACAAACTCTTTATCCAACTGG
TTCAGACTTACAATCAGCTTTTCGAAGAGAACCCGATCAACGCATCCGGAGTTGACGCCAAAGCAATCCT
GAGCGCTAGGCTGTCCAAATCCCGGCGGCTCGAAAACCTCATCGCACAGCTCCCTGGGGAGAAGAAGAAC
GGCCTGTTTGGTAATCTTATCGCCCTGTCACTCGGGCTGACCCCCAACTTTAAATCTAACTTCGACCTGG
CCGAAGATGCCAAGCTTCAACTGAGCAAAGACACCTACGATGATGATCTCGACAATCTGCTGGCCCAGAT
CGGCGACCAGTACGCAGACCTTTTTTTGGCGGCAAAGAACCTGTCAGACGCCATTCTGCTGAGTGATATT
CTGCGAGTGAACACGGAGATCACCAAAGCTCCGCTGAGCGCTAGTATGATCAAGCGCTATGATGAGCACC
ACCAAGACTTGACTTTGCTGAAGGCCCTTGTCAGACAGCAACTGCCTGAGAAGTACAAGGAAATTTTCTT
CGATCAGTCTAAAAATGGCTACGCCGGATACATTGACGGCGGAGCAAGCCAGGAGGAATTTTACAAATTT
ATTAAGCCCATCTTGGAAAAAATGGACGGCACCGAGGAGCTGCTGGTAAAGCTTAACAGAGAAGATCTGT
TGCGCAAACAGCGCACTTTCGACAATGGAAGCATCCCCCACCAGATTCACCTGGGCGAACTGCACGCTAT
CCTCAGGCGGCAAGAGGATTTCTACCCCTTTTTGAAAGATAACAGGGAAAAGATTGAGAAAATCCTCACA
TTTCGGATACCCTACTATGTAGGCCCCCTCGCCCGGGGAAATTCCAGATTCGCGTGGATGACTCGCAAAT
CAGAAGAGACCATCACTCCCTGGAACTTCGAGGAAGTCGTGGATAAGGGGGCCTCTGCCCAGTCCTTCAT
CGAAAGGATGACTAACTTTGATAAAAATCTGCCTAACGAAAAGGTGCTTCCTAAACACTCTCTGCTGTAC
GAGTACTTCACAGTTTATAACGAGCTCACCAAGGTCAAATACGTCACAGAAGGGATGAGAAAGCCAGCAT
TCCTGTCTGGAGAGCAGAAGAAAGCTATCGTGGACCTCCTCTTCAAGACGAACCGGAAAGTTACCGTGAA
ACAGCTCAAAGAAGACTATTTCAAAAAGATTGAATGTTTCGACTCTGTTGAAATCAGCGGAGTGGAGGAT
CGCTTCAACGCATCCCTGGGAACGTATCACGATCTCCTGAAAATCATTAAAGACAAGGACTTCCTGGACA
ATGAGGAGAACGAGGACATTCTTGAGGACATTGTCCTCACCCTTACGTTGTTTGAAGATAGGGAGATGAT
TGAAGAACGCTTGAAAACTTACGCTCATCTCTTCGACGACAAAGTCATGAAACAGCTCAAGAGGCGCCGA
TATACAGGATGGGGGCGGCTGTCAAGAAAACTGATCAATGGGATCCGAGACAAGCAGAGTGGAAAGACAA
TCCTGGATTTTCTTAAGTCCGATGGATTTGCCAACCGGAACTTCATGCAGTTGATCCATGATGACTCTCT
CACCTTTAAGGAGGACATCCAGAAAGCACAAGTTTCTGGCCAGGGGGACAGTCTTCACGAGCACATCGCT
AATCTTGCAGGTAGCCCAGCTATCAAAAAGGGAATACTGCAGACCGTTAAGGTCGTGGATGAACTCGTCA
AAGTAATGGGAAGGCATAAGCCCGAGAATATCGTTATCGAGATGGCCCGAGAGAACCAAACTACCCAGAA
GGGACAGAAGAACAGTAGGGAAAGGATGAAGAGGATTGAAGAGGGTATAAAAGAACTGGGGTCCCAAATC
CTTAAGGAACACCCAGTTGAAAACACCCAGCTTCAGAATGAGAAGCTCTACCTGTACTACCTGCAGAACG
GCAGGGACATGTACGTGGATCAGGAACTGGACATCAATCGGCTCTCCGACTACGACGTGGATCATATCGT
GCCCCAGTCTTTTCTCAAAGATGATTCTATTGATAATAAAGTGTTGACAAGATCCGATAAAAATAGAGGG
AAGAGTGATAACGTCCCCTCAGAAGAAGTTGTCAAGAAAATGAAAAATTATTGGCGGCAGCTGCTGAACG
CCAAACTGATCACACAACGGAAGTTCGATAATCTGACTAAGGCTGAACGAGGTGGCCTGTCTGAGTTGGA
TAAAGCCGGCTTCATCAAAAGGCAGCTTGTTGAGACACGCCAGATCACCAAGCACGTGGCCCAAATTCTC
GATTCACGCATGAACACCAAGTACGATGAAAATGACAAACTGATTCGAGAGGTGAAAGTTATTACTCTGA
AGTCTAAGCTGGTCTCAGATTTCAGAAAGGACTTTCAGTTTTATAAGGTGAGAGAGATCAACAATTACCA
CCATGCGCATGATGCCTACCTGAATGCAGTGGTAGGCACTGCACTTATCAAAAAATATCCCAAGCTTGAA
TCTGAATTTGTTTACGGAGACTATAAAGTGTACGATGTTAGGAAAATGATCGCAAAGTCTGAGCAGGAAA
TAGGCAAGGCCACCGCTAAGTACTTCTTTTACAGCAATATTATGAATTTTTTCAAGACCGAGATTACACT
GGCCAATGGAGAGATTCGGAAGCGACCACTTATCGAAACAAACGGAGAAACAGGAGAAATCGTGTGGGAC
AAGGGTAGGGATTTCGCGACAGTCCGGAAGGTCCTGTCCATGCCGCAGGTGAACATCGTTAAAAAGACCG
AAGTACAGACCGGAGGCTTCTCCAAGGAAAGTATCCTCCCGAAAAGGAACAGCGACAAGCTGATCGCACG
CAAAAAAGATTGGGACCCCAAGAAATACGGCGGATTCGATTCTCCTACAGTCGCTTACAGTGTACTGGTT
GTGGCCAAAGTGGAGAAAGGGAAGTCTAAAAAACTCAAAAGCGTCAAGGAACTGCTGGGCATCACAATCA
TGGAGCGATCAAGCTTCGAAAAAAACCCCATCGACTTTCTCGAGGCGAAAGGATATAAAGAGGTCAAAAA
AGACCTCATCATTAAGCTTCCCAAGTACTCTCTCTTTGAGCTTGAAAACGGCCGGAAACGAATGCTCGCT
AGTGCGGGCGAGCTGCAGAAAGGTAACGAGCTGGCACTGCCCTCTAAATACGTTAATTTCTTGTATCTGG
CCAGCCACTATGAAAAGCTCAAAGGGTCTCCCGAAGATAATGAGCAGAAGCAGCTGTTCGTGGAACAACA
CAAACACTACCTTGATGAGATCATCGAGCAAATAAGCGAATTCTCCAAAAGAGTGATCCTCGCCGACGCT
AACCTCGATAAGGTGCTTTCTGCTTACAATAAGCACAGGGATAAGCCCATCAGGGAGCAGGCAGAAAACA
TTATCCACTTGTTTACTCTGACCAACTTGGGCGCGCCTGCAGCCTTCAAGTACTTCGACACCACCATAGA
CAGAAAGCGGTACACCTCTACAAAGGAGGTCCTGGACGCCACACTGATTCATCAGTCAATTACGGGGCTC
TATGAAACAAGAATCGACCTCTCTCAGCTCGGTGGAGACAGCAGGGCTGACCCCAAGAAGAAGAGGAAGG
TGTGAAAGGGTTCGATCCCTACCGGTTAGTAATGAGTTTAAACGGGGGAGGCTAACTGAAACACGGAAGG
AGACAATACCGGAAGGAACCCGCGCTATGACGGCAATAAAAAGACAGAATAAAACGCACGGGTGTTGGGT
CGTTTGTTCATAAACGCGGGGTTCGGTCCCAGGGCTGGCACTCTGTCGATACCCCACCGAGACCCCATTG
GGGCCAATACGCCCGCGTTTCTTCCTTTTCCCCACCCCACCCCCCAAGTTCGGGTGAAGGCCCAGGGCTC
GCAGCCAACGTCGGGGCGGCAGGCCCTGCCATAGCAGATCTGCGAAATCGGATCCAGCTGAATCTAAGTG
GATCTGCGATCGCTCCGGTGCCCGTCAGTGGGCAGAGCGCACATCGCCCACAGTCCCCGAGAAGTTGGGG
GGAGGGGTCGGCAATTGAACGGGTGCCTAGAGAAGGTGGCGCGGGGTAAACTGGGAAAGTGATGTCGTGT
ACTGGCTCCGCCTTTTTCCCGAGGGTGGGGGAGAACCGTATATAAGTGCAGTAGTCGCCGTGAACGTTCT
TTTTCGCAACGGGTTTGCCGCCAGAACACAGCTGAAGCTTCGAGGGGCTCGCATCTCTCCTTCACGCGCC
CGCCGCCCTACCTGAGGCCGCCATCCACGCCGGTTGAGTCGCGTTCTGCCGCCTCCCGCCTGTGGTGCCT
CCTGAACTGCGTCCGCCGTCTAGGTAAGTTTAAAGCTCAGGTCGAGACCGGGCCTTTGTCCGGCGCTCCC
TTGGAGCCTACCTAGACTCAGCCGGCTCTCCACGCTTTGCCTGACCCTGCTTGCTCAACTCTACGTCTTT
GTTTCGTTTTCTGTTCTGCGCCGTTACAGATCCAAGCTGTGACCGGCGCCTACTCTAGAGCCGCCATGTC
TAGACTGGACAAGAGCAAAGTCATAAACTCTGCTCTGGAATTACTCAATGGAGTCGGTATCGAAGGCCTG
ACGACAAGGAAACTCGCTCAAAAGCTGGGAGTTGAGCAGCCTACCCTGTACTGGCACGTGAAGAACAAGC
GGGCCCTGCTCGATGCCCTGCCAATCGAGATGCTGGACAGGCATCATACCCACTCCTGCCCCCTGGAAGG
CGAGTCATGGCAAGACTTTCTGCGGAACAACGCCAAGTCATACCGCTGTGCTCTCCTCTCACATCGCGAC
GGGGCTAAAGTGCATCTCGGCACCCGCCCAACAGAGAAACAGTACGAAACCCTGGAAAATCAGCTCGCGT
TCCTGTGTCAGCAAGGCTTCTCCCTGGAGAACGCACTGTACGCTCTGTCCGCCGTGGGCCACTTTACACT
GGGCTGCGTATTGGAGGAACAGGAGCATCAAGTAGCAAAAGAGGAAAGAGAGACACCTACCACCGATTCT
ATGCCCCCACTTCTGAAACAAGCAATTGAGCTGTTCGACCGGCAGGGAGCCGAACCTGCCTTCCTTTTCG
GCCTGGAACTAATCATATGTGGCCTGGAGAAACAGCTAAAGTGCGAAAGCGGCGGGCCGACCGACGCCCT
TGACGATTTTGACTTAGACATGCTCCCAGCCGATGCCCTTGACGACTTTGACCTTGATATGCTGCCTGCT
GACGCTCTTGACGATTTTGACCTTGACATGCTCCCCGGGGAGGGCAGAGGAAGTCTTCTAACATGCGGTG
ACGTGGAGGAGAATCCCGGCCCTGAATTCATGACCGAGTACAAGCCCACGGTGCGCCTCGCCACCCGCGA
CGACGTCATGGGATCGGCCATTGAACAAGATGGATTGCACGCAGGTTCTCCGGCCGCTTGGGTGGAGAGG
CTATTCGGCTATGACTGGGCACAACAGACAATCGGCTGCTCTGATGCCGCCGTGTTCCGGCTGTCAGCGC
AGGGGCGCCCGGTTCTTTTTGTCAAGACCGACCTGTCCGGTGCCCTGAATGAACTGCAGGACGAGGCAGC
GCGGCTATCGTGGCTGGCCACGACGGGCGTTCCTTGCGCAGCTGTGCTCGACGTTGTCACTGAAGCGGGA
AGGGACTGGCTGCTATTGGGCGAAGTGCCGGGGCAGGATCTCCTGTCATCTCACCTTGCTCCTGCCGAGA
AAGTATCCATCATGGCTGATGCAATGCGGCGGCTGCATACGCTTGATCCGGCTACCTGCCCATTCGACCA
CCAAGCGAAACATCGCATCGAGCGAGCACGTACTCGGATGGAAGCCGGTCTTGTCGATCAGGATGATCTG
GACGAAGAGCATCAGGGGCTCGCGCCAGCCGAACTGTTCGCCAGGCTCAAGGCGCGCATGCCCGACGGCG
AGGATCTCGTCGTGACCCATGGCGATGCCTGCTTGCCGAATATCATGGTGGAAAATGGCCGCTTTTCTGG
ATTCATCGACTGTGGCCGGCTGGGTGTGGCGGACCGCTATCAGGACATAGCGTTGGCTACCCGTGATATT
GCTGAAGAGCTTGGCGGCGAATGGGCTGACCGCTTCCTCGTGCTTTACGGTATCGCCGCTCCCGATTCGC
AGCGCATCGCCTTCTATCGCCTTCTTGACGAGTTCTTCTGAGACGTCGAGGTGCCCGAAGGACCGCGCAC
CTGGTGCATGACCCGCAAGCCCGGTGCCTGAGTCGACAATCAACCTCTGGATTACAAAATTTGTGGGTTA
ACTTGTTTATTGCAGCTTATAATGGTTACAAATAAAGCAATAGCATCACAAATTTCACAAATAAAGCATT
TTTTTCACTGCATTCTAGTTGTGGTTTGTCCAAACTCATCAATGTATCTTATCATGTCTGGAATTGACTC
AAATGATGTCAATTAGTCTATCAGAAGCTATCTGGTCTCCCTTCCGGGGGACAAGACATCCCTGTTTAAT
ATTTAAACAGCAGTGTTCCCAAACTGGGTTCTTATATCCCTTGCTCTGGTCAACCAGGTTGCAGGGTTTC
CTGTCCTCACAGGAACGAAGTCCCTAAAGAAACAGTGGCAGCCAGGTTTAGCCCCGGAATTGACTGGATT
CCTTTTTTAGGGCCCATTGGTATGGCTTTTTCCCCGTATCCCCCCAGGTGTCTGCAGGCTCAAAGAGCAG
CGAGAAGCGTTCAGAGGAAAGCGATCCCGTGCCACCTTCCCCGTGCCCGGGCTGTCCCCGCACGCTGCCG
GCTCGGGGATGCGGGGGGAGCGCCGGACCGGAGCGGAGCCCCGGGCGGCTCGCTGCTGCCCCCTAGCGGG
GGAGGGACGTAATTACATCCCTGGGGGCTTTGGGGGGGGGCTGTCCCTGATATCTATAACAAGAAAATAT
ATATATAATAAGTTATCACGTAAGTAGAACATGAAATAACAATATAATTATCGTATGAGTTAAATCTTAA
AAGTCACGTAAAAGATAATCATGCGTCATTTTGACTCACGCGGTCGTTATAGTTCAAAATCAGTGACACT
TACCGCATTGACAAGCACGCCTCACGGGAGCTCCAAGCGGCGACTGAGATGTCCTAAATGCACAGCGACG
GATTCGCGCTATTTAGAAAGAGAGAGCAATATTTCAAGAATGCATGCGTCAATTTTACGCAGACTATCTT
TCTAGGGTTAATCTAGCTGCATCAGGATCATATCGTCGGGTCTTTTTTCCGGCTCAGTCATCGCCCAAGC
TGGCGCTATCTGGGCATCGGGGAGGAAGAAGCCCGTGCCTTTTCCCGCGAGGTTGAAGCGGCATGGAAAG
AGTTTGCCGAGGATGACTGCTGCTGCATTGACGTTGAGCGAAAACGCACGTTTACCATGATGATTCGGGA
AGGTGTGGCCATGCACGCCTTTAACGGTGAACTGTTCGTTCAGGCCACCTGGGATACCAGTTCGTCGCGG
CTTTTCCGGACACAGTTCCGGATGGTCAGCCCGAAGCGCATCAGCAACCCGAACAATACCGGCGACAGCC
GGAACTGCCGTGCCGGTGTGCAGATTAATGACAGCGGTGCGGCGCTGGGATATTACGTCAGCGAGGACGG
GTATCCTGGCTGGATGCCGCAGAAATGGACATGGATACCCCGTGAGTTACCCGGCGGGCGCGCTTGGCGT
AATCATGGTCATAGCTGTTTCCTGTGTGAAATTGTTATCCGCTCACAATTCCACACAACATACGAGCCGG
AAGCATAAAGTGTAAAGCCTGGGGTGCCTAATGAGTGAGCTAACTCACATTAATTGCGTTGCGCTCACTG
CCCGCTTTCCAGTCGGGAAACCTGTCGTGCCAGCTGCATTAATGAATCGGCCAACGCGCGGGGAGAGGCG
GTTTGCGTATTGGGCGCTCTTCCGCTTCCTCGCTCACTGACTCGCTGCGCTCGGTCGTTCGGCTGCGGCG
AGCGGTATCAGCTCACTCAAAGGCGGTAATACGGTTATCCACAGAATCAGGGGATAACGCAGGAAAGAAC
ATGTGAGCAAAAGGCCAGCAAAAGGCCAGGAACCGTAAAAAGGCCGCGTTGCTGGCGTTTTTCCATAGGC
TCCGCCCCCCTGACGAGCATCACAAAAATCGACGCTCAAGTCAGAGGTGGCGAAACCCGACAGGACTATA
AAGATACCAGGCGTTTCCCCCTGGAAGCTCCCTCGTGCGCTCTCCTGTTCCGACCCTGCCGCTTACCGGA
TACCTGTCCGCCTTTCTCCCTTCGGGAAGCGTGGCGCTTTCTCATAGCTCACGCTGTAGGTATCTCAGTT
CGGTGTAGGTCGTTCGCTCCAAGCTGGGCTGTGTGCACGAACCCCCCGTTCAGCCCGACCGCTGCGCCTT
ATCCGGTAACTATCGTCTTGAGTCCAACCCGGTAAGACACGACTTATCGCCACTGGCAGCAGCCACTGGT
AACAGGATTAGCAGAGCGAGGTATGTAGGCGGTGCTACAGAGTTCTTGAAGTGGTGGCCTAACTACGGCT
ACACTAGAAGGACAGTATTTGGTATCTGCGCTCTGCTGAAGCCAGTTACCTTCGGAAAAAGAGTTGGTAG
CTCTTGATCCGGCAAACAAACCACCGCTGGTAGCGGTGGTTTTTTTGTTTGCAAGCAGCAGATTACGCGC
AGAAAAAAAGGATCTCAAGAAGATCCTTTGATCTTTTCTACGGGGTCTGACGCTCAGTGGAACGAAAACT
CACGTTAAGGGATTTTGGTCATGAGATTATCAAAAAGGATCTTCACCTAGATCCTTTTAAATTAAAAATG
AAGTTTTAAATCAATCTAAAGTATATATGAGTAAACTTGGTCTGACAGTTACCAATGCTTAATCAGTGAG
GCACCTATCTCAGCGATCTGTCTATTTCGTTCATCCATAGTTGCCTGACTCCCCGTCGTGTAGATAACTA
CGATACGGGAGGGCTTACCATCTGGCCCCAGTGCTGCAATGATACCGCGAGACCCACGCTCACCGGCTCC
AGATTTATCAGCAATAAACCAGCCAGCCGGAAGGGCCGAGCGCAGAAGTGGTCCTGCAACTTTATCCGCC
TCCATCCAGTCTATTAATTGTTGCCGGGAAGCTAGAGTAAGTAGTTCGCCAGTTAATAGTTTGCGCAACG
TTGTTGCCATTGCTACAGGCATCGTGGTGTCACGCTCGTCGTTTGGTATGGCTTCATTCAGCTCCGGTTC
CCAACGATCAAGGCGAGTTACATGATCCCCCATGTTGTGCAAAAAAGCGGTTAGCTCCTTCGGTCCTCCG
ATCGTTGTCAGAAGTAAGTTGGCCGCAGTGTTATCACTCATGGTTATGGCAGCACTGCATAATTCTCTTA
CTGTCATGCCATCCGTAAGATGCTTTTCTGTGACTGGTGAGTACTCAACCAAGTCATTCTGAGAATAGTG
TATGCGGCGACCGAGTTGCTCTTGCCCGGCGTCAATACGGGATAATACCGCGCCACATAGCAGAACTTTA
AAAGTGCTCATCATTGGAAAACGTTCTTCGGGGCGAAAACTCTCAAGGATCTTACCGCTGTTGAGATCCA
GTTCGATGTAACCCACTCGTGCACCCAACTGATCTTCAGCATCTTTTACTTTCACCAGCGTTTCTGGGTG
AGCAAAAACAGGAAGGCAAAATGCCGCAAAAAAGGGAATAAGGGCGACACGGAAATGTTGAATACTCAT
