Features (pLannotate 1.2.2; 24 found; start..end, strand, type, name):
    413..791     +  promoter       TRE3G promoter: 3rd-generation Tet-responsive promoter that can be activated by binding of Tet-On® 3G
    824..4927    +  CDS            cas9: CAS9_STRP1 - Also known as csn1 From Streptococcus pyogenes serotype M1.
   5059..5107    +  polyA_signal   HSV TK poly(A) signal: herpes simplex virus thymidine kinase polyadenylation signal (Cole and Stacy, 1985)
   5338..5549    +  promoter       EF-1α core promoter: core promoter for human elongation factor EF-1α
   5562..5830    +  LTR            5' LTR (truncated): truncated 5' long terminal repeat (LTR) from human T-cell leukemia virus (HTLV) type 1
   5864..6561    +  CDS            rtTA3 (fragment): reverse tetracycline transactivator 3 activates expression from Tet-responsive promoters in the presence of doxycycline
   6491..6601    +  CDS            VP48: 3 tandem repeats of the minimal activation domain of herpes simplex virus VP16 (Cheng et al., 2013)
   6662..6709    +  CDS            PuroR (fragment): puromycin N-acetyltransferase; pac from Streptomyces alboniger; confers resistance to puromycin
   6710..7513    +  CDS            NeoR/KanR: aminoglycoside phosphotransferase from Tn5; aph(3')-II (or nptII); confers resistance to neomycin, kanamycin, and G418 (Geneticin®)
   7514..7573    +  CDS            PuroR (fragment): puromycin N-acetyltransferase; pac from Streptomyces alboniger; confers resistance to puromycin
   7574..7601    +  misc_feature   WPRE (fragment): woodchuck hepatitis virus posttranscriptional regulatory element
   7606..7727    +  polyA_signal   SV40 poly(A) signal: SV40 polyadenylation signal
   7745..7837    +  ncRNA          G-CSF SLDE: Accession: RF00183 - G-CSF factor stem-loop destabilising element (SLDE)
   8534..9001    +  CDS            B (fragment): PORTL_LAMBD - Experimental evidence at protein level: Swiss-Prot protein existence level 1. Forms the portal vertex of the capsid (PubMed:6228056, PubMed:6232391). This portal plays critical roles in head assembly, genome packaging, neck/tail attachment, and genome ejection (Probable). The portal protein multimerizes as a single ring-shaped homododecamer arranged around a central channel (PubMed:6232391). Binds to the terminase subunits to form the packaging machine (PubMed:7799432). From Escherichia phage lambda (Bacteriophage lambda).
   9037..9059    -  protein_bind   lac operator (fragment): The lac repressor binds to the lac operator to inhibit transcription in E. coli. This inhibition can be relieved by adding lactose or isopropyl-β-D-thiogalactopyranoside (IPTG). lac repressor encoded by lacI
   9063..9093    -  promoter       lac promoter: promoter for the E. coli lac operon
   9108..9129    -  protein_bind   CAP binding site: CAP binding activates transcription in the presence of cAMP. E. coli catabolite activator protein
   9142..9234    -  CDS            lacI (fragment): lac repressor; lacI; The lac repressor binds to the lac operator to inhibit transcription in E. coli. This inhibition can be relieved by adding lactose or isopropyl-β-D-thiogalactopyranoside (IPTG).
   9417..10005   -  rep_origin     ori: high-copy-number ColE1/pMB1/pBR322/pUC origin of replication
  10176..11036   -  CDS            AmpR: β-lactamase; bla; confers resistance to ampicillin, carbenicillin, and related antibiotics
  11037..11141   -  promoter       AmpR promoter: bla
  11194..11622   -  rep_origin     f1 ori (sequence partly withheld): f1 bacteriophage origin of replication; arrow indicates direction of (+) strand synthesis
  11627..11782   -  CDS            lacZα (fragment): LacZα fragment of β-galactosidase; lacZ fragment
  11784..11903   +  CDS            B (fragment): PORTL_LAMBD - Experimental evidence at protein level: Swiss-Prot protein existence level 1. Forms the portal vertex of the capsid (PubMed:6228056, PubMed:6232391). This portal plays critical roles in head assembly, genome packaging, neck/tail attachment, and genome ejection (Probable). The portal protein multimerizes as a single ring-shaped homododecamer arranged around a central channel (PubMed:6232391). Binds to the terminase subunits to form the packaging machine (PubMed:7799432). From Escherichia phage lambda (Bacteriophage lambda).
>Addgene plasmid #134247 | HP138-neo | addgene full sequence | sequence record 271169 | Addgene NGS Result
ATTTGAATAGATATTAAGTTTTATTATATTTACACTTACATACTAATAATAAATTCAACAAACAATTTAT
TTATGTTTATTTATTTATTAAAAAAAACAAAAACTCAAAATTTCTTCTATAAAGTAACAAAACTTTTATG
AGGGACAGCCCCCCCCCAAAGCCCCCAGGGATGTAATTACGTCCCTCCCCCGCTAGGGGGCAGCAGCGAG
CCGCCCGGGGCTCCGCTCCGGTCCGGCGCTCCCCCCGCATCCCCGAGCCGGCAGCGTGCGGGGACAGCCC
GGGCACGGGGAAGGTGGCACGGGATCGCTTTCCTCTGAACGCTTCTCGCTGCTCTTTGAGCCTGCAGACA
CCTGGGGGGATACGGGGAAAAGGCCTCCACGGCCACTAGTCTTTCGTCTTCAAGAATTCCTCGAGTTTAC
TCCCTATCAGTGATAGAGAACGTATGAAGAGTTTACTCCCTATCAGTGATAGAGAACGTATGCAGACTTT
ACTCCCTATCAGTGATAGAGAACGTATAAGGAGTTTACTCCCTATCAGTGATAGAGAACGTATGACCAGT
TTACTCCCTATCAGTGATAGAGAACGTATCTACAGTTTACTCCCTATCAGTGATAGAGAACGTATATCCA
GTTTACTCCCTATCAGTGATAGAGAACGTATAAGCTTTAGGCGTGTACGGTGGGCGCCTATAAAAGCAGA
GCTCGTTTAGTGAACCGTCAGATCGCCTGGAGCAATTCCACAACACTTTTGTCTTATACCAACTTTCCGT
ACCACTTCCTACCCTCGTAAAGGTCTAGAGCTAGCGAATTCGAATTTGCCACCATGGACAAGAAGTACTC
CATTGGGCTCGATATCGGCACAAACAGCGTCGGCTGGGCCGTCATTACGGACGAGTACAAGGTGCCGAGC
AAAAAATTCAAAGTTCTGGGCAATACCGATCGCCACAGCATAAAGAAGAACCTCATTGGCGCCCTCCTGT
TCGACTCCGGGGAGACGGCCGAAGCCACGCGGCTCAAAAGAACAGCACGGCGCAGATATACCCGCAGAAA
GAATCGGATCTGCTACCTGCAGGAGATCTTTAGTAATGAGATGGCTAAGGTGGATGACTCTTTCTTCCAT
AGGCTGGAGGAGTCCTTTTTGGTGGAGGAGGATAAAAAGCACGAGCGCCACCCAATCTTTGGCAATATCG
TGGACGAGGTGGCGTACCATGAAAAGTACCCAACCATATATCATCTGAGGAAGAAGCTTGTAGACAGTAC
TGATAAGGCTGACTTGCGGTTGATCTATCTCGCGCTGGCGCATATGATCAAATTTCGGGGACACTTCCTC
ATCGAGGGGGACCTGAACCCAGACAACAGCGATGTCGACAAACTCTTTATCCAACTGGTTCAGACTTACA
ATCAGCTTTTCGAAGAGAACCCGATCAACGCATCCGGAGTTGACGCCAAAGCAATCCTGAGCGCTAGGCT
GTCCAAATCCCGGCGGCTCGAAAACCTCATCGCACAGCTCCCTGGGGAGAAGAAGAACGGCCTGTTTGGT
AATCTTATCGCCCTGTCACTCGGGCTGACCCCCAACTTTAAATCTAACTTCGACCTGGCCGAAGATGCCA
AGCTTCAACTGAGCAAAGACACCTACGATGATGATCTCGACAATCTGCTGGCCCAGATCGGCGACCAGTA
CGCAGACCTTTTTTTGGCGGCAAAGAACCTGTCAGACGCCATTCTGCTGAGTGATATTCTGCGAGTGAAC
ACGGAGATCACCAAAGCTCCGCTGAGCGCTAGTATGATCAAGCGCTATGATGAGCACCACCAAGACTTGA
CTTTGCTGAAGGCCCTTGTCAGACAGCAACTGCCTGAGAAGTACAAGGAAATTTTCTTCGATCAGTCTAA
AAATGGCTACGCCGGATACATTGACGGCGGAGCAAGCCAGGAGGAATTTTACAAATTTATTAAGCCCATC
TTGGAAAAAATGGACGGCACCGAGGAGCTGCTGGTAAAGCTTAACAGAGAAGATCTGTTGCGCAAACAGC
GCACTTTCGACAATGGAAGCATCCCCCACCAGATTCACCTGGGCGAACTGCACGCTATCCTCAGGCGGCA
AGAGGATTTCTACCCCTTTTTGAAAGATAACAGGGAAAAGATTGAGAAAATCCTCACATTTCGGATACCC
TACTATGTAGGCCCCCTCGCCCGGGGAAATTCCAGATTCGCGTGGATGACTCGCAAATCAGAAGAGACCA
TCACTCCCTGGAACTTCGAGGAAGTCGTGGATAAGGGGGCCTCTGCCCAGTCCTTCATCGAAAGGATGAC
TAACTTTGATAAAAATCTGCCTAACGAAAAGGTGCTTCCTAAACACTCTCTGCTGTACGAGTACTTCACA
GTTTATAACGAGCTCACCAAGGTCAAATACGTCACAGAAGGGATGAGAAAGCCAGCATTCCTGTCTGGAG
AGCAGAAGAAAGCTATCGTGGACCTCCTCTTCAAGACGAACCGGAAAGTTACCGTGAAACAGCTCAAAGA
AGACTATTTCAAAAAGATTGAATGTTTCGACTCTGTTGAAATCAGCGGAGTGGAGGATCGCTTCAACGCA
TCCCTGGGAACGTATCACGATCTCCTGAAAATCATTAAAGACAAGGACTTCCTGGACAATGAGGAGAACG
AGGACATTCTTGAGGACATTGTCCTCACCCTTACGTTGTTTGAAGATAGGGAGATGATTGAAGAACGCTT
GAAAACTTACGCTCATCTCTTCGACGACAAAGTCATGAAACAGCTCAAGAGGCGCCGATATACAGGATGG
GGGCGGCTGTCAAGAAAACTGATCAATGGGATCCGAGACAAGCAGAGTGGAAAGACAATCCTGGATTTTC
TTAAGTCCGATGGATTTGCCAACCGGAACTTCATGCAGTTGATCCATGATGACTCTCTCACCTTTAAGGA
GGACATCCAGAAAGCACAAGTTTCTGGCCAGGGGGACAGTCTTCACGAGCACATCGCTAATCTTGCAGGT
AGCCCAGCTATCAAAAAGGGAATACTGCAGACCGTTAAGGTCGTGGATGAACTCGTCAAAGTAATGGGAA
GGCATAAGCCCGAGAATATCGTTATCGAGATGGCCCGAGAGAACCAAACTACCCAGAAGGGACAGAAGAA
CAGTAGGGAAAGGATGAAGAGGATTGAAGAGGGTATAAAAGAACTGGGGTCCCAAATCCTTAAGGAACAC
CCAGTTGAAAACACCCAGCTTCAGAATGAGAAGCTCTACCTGTACTACCTGCAGAACGGCAGGGACATGT
ACGTGGATCAGGAACTGGACATCAATCGGCTCTCCGACTACGACGTGGATCATATCGTGCCCCAGTCTTT
TCTCAAAGATGATTCTATTGATAATAAAGTGTTGACAAGATCCGATAAAAATAGAGGGAAGAGTGATAAC
GTCCCCTCAGAAGAAGTTGTCAAGAAAATGAAAAATTATTGGCGGCAGCTGCTGAACGCCAAACTGATCA
CACAACGGAAGTTCGATAATCTGACTAAGGCTGAACGAGGTGGCCTGTCTGAGTTGGATAAAGCCGGCTT
CATCAAAAGGCAGCTTGTTGAGACACGCCAGATCACCAAGCACGTGGCCCAAATTCTCGATTCACGCATG
AACACCAAGTACGATGAAAATGACAAACTGATTCGAGAGGTGAAAGTTATTACTCTGAAGTCTAAGCTGG
TCTCAGATTTCAGAAAGGACTTTCAGTTTTATAAGGTGAGAGAGATCAACAATTACCACCATGCGCATGA
TGCCTACCTGAATGCAGTGGTAGGCACTGCACTTATCAAAAAATATCCCAAGCTTGAATCTGAATTTGTT
TACGGAGACTATAAAGTGTACGATGTTAGGAAAATGATCGCAAAGTCTGAGCAGGAAATAGGCAAGGCCA
CCGCTAAGTACTTCTTTTACAGCAATATTATGAATTTTTTCAAGACCGAGATTACACTGGCCAATGGAGA
GATTCGGAAGCGACCACTTATCGAAACAAACGGAGAAACAGGAGAAATCGTGTGGGACAAGGGTAGGGAT
TTCGCGACAGTCCGGAAGGTCCTGTCCATGCCGCAGGTGAACATCGTTAAAAAGACCGAAGTACAGACCG
GAGGCTTCTCCAAGGAAAGTATCCTCCCGAAAAGGAACAGCGACAAGCTGATCGCACGCAAAAAAGATTG
GGACCCCAAGAAATACGGCGGATTCGATTCTCCTACAGTCGCTTACAGTGTACTGGTTGTGGCCAAAGTG
GAGAAAGGGAAGTCTAAAAAACTCAAAAGCGTCAAGGAACTGCTGGGCATCACAATCATGGAGCGATCAA
GCTTCGAAAAAAACCCCATCGACTTTCTCGAGGCGAAAGGATATAAAGAGGTCAAAAAAGACCTCATCAT
TAAGCTTCCCAAGTACTCTCTCTTTGAGCTTGAAAACGGCCGGAAACGAATGCTCGCTAGTGCGGGCGAG
CTGCAGAAAGGTAACGAGCTGGCACTGCCCTCTAAATACGTTAATTTCTTGTATCTGGCCAGCCACTATG
AAAAGCTCAAAGGGTCTCCCGAAGATAATGAGCAGAAGCAGCTGTTCGTGGAACAACACAAACACTACCT
TGATGAGATCATCGAGCAAATAAGCGAATTCTCCAAAAGAGTGATCCTCGCCGACGCTAACCTCGATAAG
GTGCTTTCTGCTTACAATAAGCACAGGGATAAGCCCATCAGGGAGCAGGCAGAAAACATTATCCACTTGT
TTACTCTGACCAACTTGGGCGCGCCTGCAGCCTTCAAGTACTTCGACACCACCATAGACAGAAAGCGGTA
CACCTCTACAAAGGAGGTCCTGGACGCCACACTGATTCATCAGTCAATTACGGGGCTCTATGAAACAAGA
ATCGACCTCTCTCAGCTCGGTGGAGACAGCAGGGCTGACCCCAAGAAGAAGAGGAAGGTGTGAAAGGGTT
CGATCCCTACCGGTTAGTAATGAGTTTAAACGGGGGAGGCTAACTGAAACACGGAAGGAGACAATACCGG
AAGGAACCCGCGCTATGACGGCAATAAAAAGACAGAATAAAACGCACGGGTGTTGGGTCGTTTGTTCATA
AACGCGGGGTTCGGTCCCAGGGCTGGCACTCTGTCGATACCCCACCGAGACCCCATTGGGGCCAATACGC
CCGCGTTTCTTCCTTTTCCCCACCCCACCCCCCAAGTTCGGGTGAAGGCCCAGGGCTCGCAGCCAACGTC
GGGGCGGCAGGCCCTGCCATAGCAGATCTGCGAAATCGGATCCAGCTGAATCTAAGTGGATCTGCGATCG
CTCCGGTGCCCGTCAGTGGGCAGAGCGCACATCGCCCACAGTCCCCGAGAAGTTGGGGGGAGGGGTCGGC
AATTGAACGGGTGCCTAGAGAAGGTGGCGCGGGGTAAACTGGGAAAGTGATGTCGTGTACTGGCTCCGCC
TTTTTCCCGAGGGTGGGGGAGAACCGTATATAAGTGCAGTAGTCGCCGTGAACGTTCTTTTTCGCAACGG
GTTTGCCGCCAGAACACAGCTGAAGCTTCGAGGGGCTCGCATCTCTCCTTCACGCGCCCGCCGCCCTACC
TGAGGCCGCCATCCACGCCGGTTGAGTCGCGTTCTGCCGCCTCCCGCCTGTGGTGCCTCCTGAACTGCGT
CCGCCGTCTAGGTAAGTTTAAAGCTCAGGTCGAGACCGGGCCTTTGTCCGGCGCTCCCTTGGAGCCTACC
TAGACTCAGCCGGCTCTCCACGCTTTGCCTGACCCTGCTTGCTCAACTCTACGTCTTTGTTTCGTTTTCT
GTTCTGCGCCGTTACAGATCTAAGCTGTGACCGGCGCCTACTCTAGAGCCGCCATGTCTAGACTGGACAA
GAGCAAAGTCATAAACTCTGCTCTGGAATTACTCAATGGAGTCGGTATCGAAGGCCTGACGACAAGGAAA
CTCGCTCAAAAGCTGGGAGTTGAGCAGCCTACCCTGTACTGGCACGTGAAGAACAAGCGGGCCCTGCTCG
ATGCCCTGCCAATCGAGATGCTGGACAGGCATCATACCCACTCCTGCCCCCTGGAAGGCGAGTCATGGCA
AGACTTTCTGCGGAACAACGCCAAGTCATACCGCTGTGCTCTCCTCTCACATCGCGACGGGGCTAAAGTG
CATCTCGGCACCCGCCCAACAGAGAAACAGTACGAAACCCTGGAAAATCAGCTCGCGTTCCTGTGTCAGC
AAGGCTTCTCCCTGGAGAACGCACTGTACGCTCTGTCCGCCGTGGGCCACTTTACACTGGGCTGCGTATT
GGAGGAACAGGAGCATCAAGTAGCAAAAGAGGAAAGAGAGACACCTACCACCGATTCTATGCCCCCACTT
CTGAAACAAGCAATTGAGCTGTTCGACCGGCAGGGAGCCGAACCTGCCTTCCTTTTCGGCCTGGAACTAA
TCATATGTGGCCTGGAGAAACAGCTAAAGTGCGAAAGCGGCGGGCCGACCGACGCCCTTGACGATTTTGA
CTTAGACATGCTCCCAGCCGATGCCCTTGACGACTTTGACCTTGATATGCTGCCTGCTGACGCTCTTGAC
GATTTTGACCTTGACATGCTCCCCGGGGAGGGCAGAGGAAGTCTTCTAACATGCGGTGACGTGGAGGAGA
ATCCCGGCCCTATGACCGAGTACAAGCCCACGGTGCGCCTCGCCACCCGCGACGACGTCATGGGATCGGC
CATTGAACAAGATGGATTGCACGCAGGTTCTCCGGCCGCTTGGGTGGAGAGGCTATTCGGCTATGACTGG
GCACAACAGACAATCGGCTGCTCTGATGCCGCCGTGTTCCGGCTGTCAGCGCAGGGGCGCCCGGTTCTTT
TTGTCAAGACCGACCTGTCCGGTGCCCTGAATGAACTGCAGGACGAGGCAGCGCGGCTATCGTGGCTGGC
CACGACGGGCGTTCCTTGCGCAGCTGTGCTCGACGTTGTCACTGAAGCGGGAAGGGACTGGCTGCTATTG
GGCGAAGTGCCGGGGCAGGATCTCCTGTCATCTCACCTTGCTCCTGCCGAGAAAGTATCCATCATGGCTG
ATGCAATGCGGCGGCTGCATACGCTTGATCCGGCTACCTGCCCATTCGACCACCAAGCGAAACATCGCAT
CGAGCGAGCACGTACTCGGATGGAAGCCGGTCTTGTCGATCAGGATGATCTGGACGAAGAGCATCAGGGG
CTCGCGCCAGCCGAACTGTTCGCCAGGCTCAAGGCGCGCATGCCCGACGGCGATGATCTCGTCGTGACCC
ATGGCGATGCCTGCTTGCCGAATATCATGGTGGAAAATGGCCGCTTTTCTGGATTCATCGACTGTGGCCG
GCTGGGTGTGGCGGACCGCTATCAGGACATAGCGTTGGCTACCCGTGATATTGCTGAAGAGCTTGGCGGC
GAATGGGCTGACCGCTTCCTCGTGCTTTACGGTATCGCCGCTCCCGATTCGCAGCGCATCGCCTTCTATC
GCCTTCTTGACGAGTTCTTCTGAGACGTCGAGGTGCCCGAAGGACCGCGCACCTGGTGCATGACCCGCAA
GCCCGGTGCCTGAAATCAACCTCTGGATTACAAAATTTGTGGGTAAACTTGTTTATTGCAGCTTATAATG
GTTACAAATAAAGCAATAGCATCACAAATTTCACAAATAAAGCATTTTTTTCACTGCATTCTAGTTGTGG
TTTGTCCAAACTCATCAATGTATCTTATCATGTCTGGAATTGACTCAAATGATGTCAATTAGTCTATCAG
AAGCTCATCTGGTCTCCCTTCCGGGGGACAAGACATCCCTGTTTAATATTTAAACAGCAGTGTTCCCAAA
CTGGGTTCTTATATCCCTTGCTCTGGTCAACCAGGTTGCAGGGTTTCCTGTCCTCACAGGAACGAAGTCC
CTAAAGAAACAGTGGCAGCCAGGTTTAGCCCCGGAATTGACTGGATTCCTTTTTTAGGGCCCATTGGTAT
GGCTTTTTCCCCGTATCCCCCCAGGTGTCTGCAGGCTCAAAGAGCAGCGAGAAGCGTTCAGAGGAAAGCG
ATCCCGTGCCACCTTCCCCGTGCCCGGGCTGTCCCCGCACGCTGCCGGCTCGGGGATGCGGGGGGAGCGC
CGGACCGGAGCGGAGCCCCGGGCGGCTCGCTGCTGCCCCCTAGCGGGGGAGGGACGTAATTACATCCCTG
GGGGCTTTGGGGGGGGGCTGTCCCTGATATCTATAACAAGAAAATATATATATAATAAGTTATCACGTAA
GTAGAACATGAAATAACAATATAATTATCGTATGAGTTAAATCTTAAAAGTCACGTAAAAGATAATCATG
CGTCATTTTGACTCACGCGGTCGTTATAGTTCAAAATCAGTGACACTTACCGCATTGACAAGCACGCCTC
ACGGGAGCTCCAAGCGGCGACTGAGATGTCCTAAATGCACAGCGACGGATTCGCGCTATTTAGAAAGAGA
GAGCAATATTTCAAGAATGCATGCGTCAATTTTACGCAGACTATCTTTCTAGGGTTAATCTAGCTGCATC
AGGATCATATCGTCGGGTCTTTTTTCCGGCTCAGTCATCGCCCAAGCTGGCGCTATCTGGGCATCGGGGA
GGAAGAAGCCCGTGCCTTTTCCCGCGAGGTTGAAGCGGCATGGAAAGAGTTTGCCGAGGATGACTGCTGC
TGCATTGACGTTGAGCGAAAACGCACGTTTACCATGATGATTCGGGAAGGTGTGGCCATGCACGCCTTTA
ACGGTGAACTGTTCGTTCAGGCCACCTGGGATACCAGTTCGTCGCGGCTTTTCCGGACACAGTTCCGGAT
GGTCAGCCCGAAGCGCATCAGCAACCCGAACAATACCGGCGACAGCCGGAACTGCCGTGCCGGTGTGCAG
ATTAATGACAGCGGTGCGGCGCTGGGATATTACGTCAGCGAGGACGGGTATCCTGGCTGGATGCCGCAGA
AATGGACATGGATACCCCGTGAGTTACCCGGCGGGCGCGCTTGGCGTAATCATGGTCATAGCTGTTTCCT
GTGTGAAATTGTTATCCGCTCACAATTCCACACAACATACGAGCCGGAAGCATAAAGTGTAAAGCCTGGG
GTGCCTAATGAGTGAGCTAACTCACATTAATTGCGTTGCGCTCACTGCCCGCTTTCCAGTCGGGAAACCT
GTCGTGCCAGCTGCATTAATGAATCGGCCAACGCGCGGGGAGAGGCGGTTTGCGTATTGGGCGCTCTTCC
GCTTCCTCGCTCACTGACTCGCTGCGCTCGGTCGTTCGGCTGCGGCGAGCGGTATCAGCTCACTCAAAGG
CGGTAATACGGTTATCCACAGAATCAGGGGATAACGCAGGAAAGAACATGTGAGCAAAAGGCCAGCAAAA
GGCCAGGAACCGTAAAAAGGCCGCGTTGCTGGCGTTTTTCCATAGGCTCCGCCCCCCTGACGAGCATCAC
AAAAATCGACGCTCAAGTCAGAGGTGGCGAAACCCGACAGGACTATAAAGATACCAGGCGTTTCCCCCTG
GAAGCTCCCTCGTGCGCTCTCCTGTTCCGACCCTGCCGCTTACCGGATACCTGTCCGCCTTTCTCCCTTC
GGGAAGCGTGGCGCTTTCTCATAGCTCACGCTGTAGGTATCTCAGTTCGGTGTAGGTCGTTCGCTCCAAG
CTGGGCTGTGTGCACGAACCCCCCGTTCAGCCCGACCGCTGCGCCTTATCCGGTAACTATCGTCTTGAGT
CCAACCCGGTAAGACACGACTTATCGCCACTGGCAGCAGCCACTGGTAACAGGATTAGCAGAGCGAGGTA
TGTAGGCGGTGCTACAGAGTTCTTGAAGTGGTGGCCTAACTACGGCTACACTAGAAGAACAGTATTTGGT
ATCTGCGCTCTGCTGAAGCCAGTTACCTTCGGAAAAAGAGTTGGTAGCTCTTGATCCGGCAAACAAACCA
CCGCTGGTAGCGGTGGTTTTTTTGTTTGCAAGCAGCAGATTACGCGCAGAAAAAAAGGATCTCAAGAAGA
TCCTTTGATCTTTTCTACGGGGTCTGACGCTCAGTGGAACGAAAACTCACGTTAAGGGATTTTGGTCATG
AGATTATCAAAAAGGATCTTCACCTAGATCCTTTTAAATTAAAAATGAAGTTTTAAATCAATCTAAAGTA
TATATGAGTAAACTTGGTCTGACAGTTACCAATGCTTAATCAGTGAGGCACCTATCTCAGCGATCTGTCT
ATTTCGTTCATCCATAGTTGCCTGACTCCCCGTCGTGTAGATAACTACGATACGGGAGGGCTTACCATCT
GGCCCCAGTGCTGCAATGATACCGCGAGACCCACGCTCACCGGCTCCAGATTTATCAGCAATAAACCAGC
CAGCCGGAAGGGCCGAGCGCAGAAGTGGTCCTGCAACTTTATCCGCCTCCATCCAGTCTATTAATTGTTG
CCGGGAAGCTAGAGTAAGTAGTTCGCCAGTTAATAGTTTGCGCAACGTTGTTGCCATTGCTACAGGCATC
GTGGTGTCACGCTCGTCGTTTGGTATGGCTTCATTCAGCTCCGGTTCCCAACGATCAAGGCGAGTTACAT
GATCCCCCATGTTGTGCAAAAAAGCGGTTAGCTCCTTCGGTCCTCCGATCGTTGTCAGAAGTAAGTTGGC
CGCAGTGTTATCACTCATGGTTATGGCAGCACTGCATAATTCTCTTACTGTCATGCCATCCGTAAGATGC
TTTTCTGTGACTGGTGAGTACTCAACCAAGTCATTCTGAGAATAGTGTATGCGGCGACCGAGTTGCTCTT
GCCCGGCGTCAATACGGGATAATACCGCGCCACATAGCAGAACTTTAAAAGTGCTCATCATTGGAAAACG
TTCTTCGGGGCGAAAACTCTCAAGGATCTTACCGCTGTTGAGATCCAGTTCGATGTAACCCACTCGTGCA
CCCAACTGATCTTCAGCATCTTTTACTTTCACCAGCGTTTCTGGGTGAGCAAAAACAGGAAGGCAAAATG
CCGCAAAAAAGGGAATAAGGGCGACACGGAAATGTTGAATACTCATACTCTTCCTTTTTCAATATTATTG
AAGCATTTATCAGGGTTATTGTCTCATGAGCGGATACATATTTGAATGTATTTAGAAAAATAAACAAATA
GGGGTTCCGCGCACATTTCCCCGAAAAGTGCCACCTAAATTGTAAGCGTTAATATTTTGTTAAAATTCGC
GTTAAATTTTTGTTAAATCAGCTCATTTTTTAACCAATAGGCCGAAATCGGCAAAATCCCTTATAAATCA
AAAGAATAGACCGAGATAGGGT
[37 nt withheld, positions 11293-11329]
AAAGAACGTGGACTCCAACGTCAAAGG
[49 nt withheld, positions 11357-11405]
T
[91 nt withheld, positions 11407-11497]
G
[124 nt withheld, positions 11499-11622]
CCCATTCGCCATTCAGGCTGCGCAACTGTTGGGAAGGGCGATCGGTGCGGGCCTCTTCGCTATTACGCCA
GCTGGCGAAAGGGGGATGTGCTGCAAGGCGATTAAGTTGGGTAACGCCAGGGTTTTCCCAGTCACGACGT
TGTAAAACGACGGCCAGTGAGCGCGCCTCGTTCATTCACGTTTTTGAACCCGTGGAGGACGGGCAGACTC
GCGGTGCAAATGTGTTTTACAGCGTGATGGAGCAGATGAAGATGCTCGACACGCTGCAGAACACGCAGCT
AGATTAACCCTAGAAAGATAATCATATTGTGACGTACGTTAAAGATAATCATGTGTAAAATTGACGCATG
TGTTTTATCGGTCTGTATATCGAGGTTTATTTATTA
